>Addgene plasmid #220550 | LT3GEPIR-NEK7shRNA1 | addgene full sequence | sequence record 437963 | Addgene NGS Result
AACGACCGAGCGCAGCGAGTCAGTGAGCGAGGAAGCGGAAGAGCGCCCAATACGCAAACCGCCTCTCCCC
GCGCGTTGGCCGATTCATTAATGCAGCTGGCACGACAGGTTTCCCGACTGGAAAGCGGGCAGTGAGCGCA
ACGCAATTAATGTGAGTTAGCTCACTCATTAGGCACCCCAGGCTTTACACTTTATGCTTCCGGCTCGTAT
GTTGTGTGGAATTGTGAGCGGATAACAATTTCACACAGGAAACAGCTATGACCATGATTACGCCAAGCGC
GCAATTAACCCTCACTAAAGGGAACAAAAGCTGGAGCTGCAAGCTTAATGTAGTCTTATGCAATACTCTT
GTAGTCTTGCAACATGGTAACGATGAGTTAGCAACATGCCTTACAAGGAGAGAAAAAGCACCGTGCATGC
CGATTGGTGGAAGTAAGGTGGTACGATCGTGCCTTATTAGGAAGGCAACAGACGGGTCTGACATGGATTG
GACGAACCACTGAATTGCCGCATTGCAGAGATATTGTATTTAAGTGCCTAGCTCGATACATAAACGGGTC
TCTCTGGTTAGACCAGATCTGAGCCTGGGAGCTCTCTGGCTAACTAGGGAACCCACTGCTTAAGCCTCAA
TAAAGCTTGCCTTGAGTGCTTCAAGTAGTGTGTGCCCGTCTGTTGTGTGACTCTGGTAACTAGAGATCCC
TCAGACCCTTTTAGTCAGTGTGGAAAATCTCTAGCAGTGGCGCCCGAACAGGGACTTGAAAGCGAAAGGG
AAACCAGAGGAGCTCTCTCGACGCAGGACTCGGCTTGCTGAAGCGCGCACGGCAAGAGGCGAGGGGCGGC
GACTGGTGAGTACGCCAAAAATTTTGACTAGCGGAGGCTAGAAGGAGAGAGATGGGTGCGAGAGCGTCAG
TATTAAGCGGGGGAGAATTAGATCGCGATGGGAAAAAATTCGGTTAAGGCCAGGGGGAAAGAAAAAATAT
AAATTAAAACATATAGTATGGGCAAGCAGGGAGCTAGAACGATTCGCAGTTAATCCTGGCCTGTTAGAAA
CATCAGAAGGCTGTAGACAAATACTGGGACAGCTACAACCATCCCTTCAGACAGGATCAGAAGAACTTAG
ATCATTATATAATACAGTAGCAACCCTCTATTGTGTGCATCAAAGGATAGAGATAAAAGACACCAAGGAA
GCTTTAGACAAGATAGAGGAAGAGCAAAACAAAAGTAAGACCACCGCACAGCAAGCGGCCGCTGATCTTC
AGACCTGGAGGAGGAGATATGAGGGACAATTGGAGAAGTGAATTATATAAATATAAAGTAGTAAAAATTG
AACCATTAGGAGTAGCACCCACCAAGGCAAAGAGAAGAGTGGTGCAGAGAGAAAAAAGAGCAGTGGGAAT
AGGAGCTTTGTTCCTTGGGTTCTTGGGAGCAGCAGGAAGCACTATGGGCGCAGCGTCAATGACGCTGACG
GTACAGGCCAGACAATTATTGTCTGGTATAGTGCAGCAGCAGAACAATTTGCTGAGGGCTATTGAGGCGC
AACAGCATCTGTTGCAACTCACAGTCTGGGGCATCAAGCAGCTCCAGGCAAGAATCCTGGCTGTGGAAAG
ATACCTAAAGGATCAACAGCTCCTGGGGATTTGGGGTTGCTCTGGAAAACTCATTTGCACCACTGCTGTG
CCTTGGAATGCTAGTTGGAGTAATAAATCTCTGGAACAGATTTGGAATCACACGACCTGGATGGAGTGGG
ACAGAGAAATTAACAATTACACAAGCTTAATACACTCCTTAATTGAAGAATCGCAAAACCAGCAAGAAAA
GAATGAACAAGAATTATTGGAATTAGATAAATGGGCAAGTTTGTGGAATTGGTTTAACATAACAAATTGG
CTGTGGTATATAAAATTATTCATAATGATAGTAGGAGGCTTGGTAGGTTTAAGAATAGTTTTTGCTGTAC
TTTCTATAGTGAATAGAGTTAGGCAGGGATATTCACCATTATCGTTTCAGACCCACCTCCCAACCCCGAG
GGGACCCGACAGGCCCGAAGGAATAGAAGAAGAAGGTGGAGAGAGAGACAGAGACAGATCCATTCGATTA
GTGAACGGATCTCGACGGTATCGGTTAACTTTTAAAAGAAAAGGGGGGATTGGGGGGTACAGTGCAGGGG
AAAGAATAGTAGACATAATAGCAACAGACATACAAACTAAAGAATTACAAAAACAAATTACAAAAATTCA
AAATTTTATCGATTCTAGATTCGAGTTTACTCCCTATCAGTGATAGAGAACGTATGAAGAGTTTACTCCC
TATCAGTGATAGAGAACGTATGCAGACTTTACTCCCTATCAGTGATAGAGAACGTATAAGGAGTTTACTC
CCTATCAGTGATAGAGAACGTATGACCAGTTTACTCCCTATCAGTGATAGAGAACGTATCTACAGTTTAC
TCCCTATCAGTGATAGAGAACGTATATCCAGTTTACTCCCTATCAGTGATAGAGAACGTATAAGCTTTAG
GCGTGTACGGTGGGCGCCTATAAAAGCAGAGCTCGTTTAGTGAACCGTCAGATCGCCTGGAGCAATTCCA
CAACACTTTTGTCTTATACCAACTTTCCGTACCACTTCCTACCCTCGTAAAGTCGAGCTTGCGTTGGATC
CACCATGGTGAGCAAGGGCGAGGAGCTGTTCACCGGGGTGGTGCCCATCCTGGTCGAGCTGGACGGCGAC
GTAAACGGCCACAAGTTCAGCGTGTCTGGCGAGGGCGAGGGCGATGCCACCTACGGCAAGCTGACCCTGA
AGTTCATCTGCACCACCGGCAAGCTGCCCGTGCCCTGGCCCACCCTCGTGACCACCCTGACCTACGGCGT
GCAGTGCTTCAGCCGCTACCCCGACCACATGAAGCAGCACGACTTCTTCAAGTCCGCCATGCCCGAAGGC
TACGTCCAGGAGCGCACCATCTTCTTCAAGGACGACGGCAACTACAAGACCCGCGCCGAGGTGAAGTTCG
AGGGCGACACCCTGGTGAACCGCATCGAGCTGAAGGGCATCGACTTCAAGGAGGACGGCAACATCCTGGG
GCACAAGCTGGAGTACAACTACAACAGCCACAACGTCTATATCATGGCCGACAAGCAGAAGAACGGCATC
AAGGCGAACTTCAAGATCCGCCACAACATCGAGGACGGCAGCGTGCAGCTCGCCGACCACTACCAGCAGA
ACACCCCCATCGGCGACGGCCCCGTGCTGCTGCCCGACAACCACTACCTGAGCACCCAGTCCGCCCTGAG
CAAAGACCCCAACGAGAAGCGCGATCACATGGTCCTGCTGGAGTTCGTGACCGCCGCCGGGATCACTCTC
GGCATGGACGAGCTGTACAAGTAATGACGTACGGCGGCCGCCTCGACTAGGGATAACAGGGTAATTGTTT
GAATGAGGCTTCAGTACTTTACAGAATCGTTGCCTGCACATCTTGGAAACACTTGCTGGGATTACTTCGA
CTTCTTAACCCAACAGAAGGCTCGAGAAGGTATATTGCTGTTGACAGTGAGCGAGCGGACAATTTAGTGA
AGTTTTAGTGAAGCCACAGATGTAAAACTTCACTAAATTGTCCGCGTGCCTACTGCCTCGGACTTCAAGG
GGTCTAGAATTCGAGCAATTATCTTGTTTACTAAAACTGAATACCTTGCTATCTCTTTGATACATTTTTA
CAAAGCTGAATTAAAATGGTATAAATTAAATCACTTTTTTCAATTGACGCGTAATTCTACCGGGTAGGGG
AGGCGCTTTTCCCAAGGCAGTCTGGAGCATGCGCTTTAGCAGCCCCGCTGGGCACTTGGCGCTACACAAG
TGGCCTCTGGCCTCGCACACATTCCACATCCACCGGTAGGCGCCAACCGGCTCCGTTCTTTGGTGGCCCC
TTCGCGCCACCTTCTACTCCTCCCCTAGTCAGGAAGTTCCCCCCCGCCCCGCAGCTCGCGTCGTGCAGGA
CGTGACAAATGGAAGTAGCACGTCTCACTAGTCTCGTGCAGATGGACAGCACCGCTGAGCAATGGAAGCG
GGTAGGCCTTTGGGGCAGCGGCCAATAGCAGCTTTGCTCCTTCGCTTTCTGGGCTCAGAGGCTGGGAAGG
GGTGGGTCCGGGGGCGGGCTCAGGGGCGGGCTCAGGGGCGGGGCGGGCGCCCGAAGGTCCTCCGGAGGCC
CGGCATTCTGCACGCTTCAAAAGCGCACGTCTGCCGCGCTGTTCTCCTCTTCCTCATCTCCGGGCCTTTC
GACCTGCAGCCCAAGCTTACCATGACCGAGTACAAGCCCACGGTGCGCCTCGCCACCCGCGACGACGTCC
CCAGGGCCGTACGCACCCTCGCCGCCGCGTTCGCCGACTACCCCGCCACGCGCCACACCGTCGATCCGGA
CCGCCACATCGAGCGGGTCACCGAGCTGCAAGAACTCTTCCTCACGCGCGTCGGGCTCGACATCGGCAAG
GTGTGGGTCGCGGACGACGGCGCCGCGGTGGCGGTCTGGACCACGCCGGAGAGCGTCGAAGCGGGGGCGG
TGTTCGCCGAGATCGGCCCGCGCATGGCCGAGTTGAGCGGTTCCCGGCTGGCCGCGCAGCAACAGATGGA
AGGCCTCCTGGCGCCGCACCGGCCCAAGGAGCCCGCGTGGTTCCTGGCCACCGTCGGCGTCTCGCCCGAC
CACCAGGGCAAGGGTCTGGGCAGCGCCGTCGTGCTCCCCGGAGTGGAGGCGGCCGAGCGCGCCGGGGTGC
CCGCCTTCCTGGAGACCTCCGCGCCCCGCAACCTCCCCTTCTACGAGCGGCTCGGCTTCACCGTCACCGC
CGACGTCGAGGTGCCCGAAGGACCGCGCACCTGGTGCATGACCCGCAAGCCCGGTGCCTGACGCCCGCCC
CACGACCCGCAGCGCCCGACCGAAAGGAGCGCACGACCCCATGCATCCAATTCCGCCCCCCCCCCCTAAC
GTTACTGGCCGAAGCCGCTTGGAATAAGGCCGGTGTGCGTTTGTCTATATGTTATTTTCCACCATATTGC
CGTCTTTTGGCAATGTGAGGGCCCGGAAACCTGGCCCTGTCTTCTTGACGAGCATTCCTAGGGGTCTTTC
CCCTCTCGCCAAAGGAATGCAAGGTCTGTTGAATGTCGTGAAGGAAGCAGTTCCTCTGGAAGCTTCTTGA
AGACAAACAACGTCTGTAGCGACCCTTTGCAGGCAGCGGAACCCCCCACCTGGCGACAGGTGCCTCTGCG
GCCAAAAGCCACGTGTATAAGATACACCTGCAAAGGCGGCACAACCCCAGTGCCACGTTGTGAGTTGGAT
AGTTGTGGAAAGAGTCAAATGGCTCTCCTCAAGCGTATTCAACAAGGGGCTGAAGGATGCCCAGAAGGTA
CCCCATTGTATGGGATCTGATCTGGGGCCTCGGTGCACATGCTTTACATGTGTTTAGTCGAGGTTAAAAA
AACGTCTAGGCCCCCCGAACCACGGGGACGTGGTTTTCCTTTGAAAAACACGATGATAATATGGCCACAA
CCATGAGTAGACTGGACAAGAGCAAAGTCATAAACGGAGCTCTGGAATTACTCAATGGTGTCGGTATCGA
AGGCCTGACGACAAGGAAACTCGCTCAAAAGCTGGGAGTTGAGCAGCCTACCCTGTACTGGCACGTGAAG
AACAAGCGGGCCCTGCTCGATGCCCTGCCAATCGAGATGCTGGACAGGCATCATACCCACTTCTGCCCCC
TGGAAGGCGAGTCATGGCAAGACTTTCTGCGGAACAACGCCAAGTCATACCGCTGTGCTCTCCTCTCACA
TCGCGACGGGGCTAAAGTGCATCTCGGCACCCGCCCAACAGAGAAACAGTACGAAACCCTGGAAAATCAG
CTCGCGTTCCTGTGTCAGCAAGGCTTCTCCCTGGAGAACGCACTGTACGCTCTGTCCGCCGTGGGCCACT
TTACACTGGGCTGCGTATTGGAGGAACAGGAGCATCAAGTAGCAAAAGAGGAAAGAGAGACACCTACCAC
CGATTCTATGCCCCCACTTCTGAGACAAGCAATTGAGCTGTTCGACCGGCAGGGAGCCGAACCTGCCTTC
CTTTTCGGCCTGGAACTAATCATATGTGGCCTGGAGAAACAGCTAAAGTGCGAAAGCGGCGGGCCGACCG
ACGCCCTTGACGATTTTGACTTAGACATGCTCCCAGCCGATGCCCTTGACGACTTTGACCTTGATATGCT
GCCTGCTGACGCTCTTGACGATTTTGACCTTGACATGCTCCCCGGGTAATCCGGACTCGACCTGCAGCCA
AGCTTATCGAAACGCGTCTGGAACAATCAACCTCTGGATTACAAAATTTGTGAAAGATTGACTGGTATTC
TTAACTATGTTGCTCCTTTTACGCTATGTGGATACGCTGCTTTAATGCCTTTGTATCATGCTATTGCTTC
CCGTATGGCTTTCATTTTCTCCTCCTTGTATAAATCCTGGTTGCTGTCTCTTTATGAGGAGTTGTGGCCC
GTTGTCAGGCAACGTGGCGTGGTGTGCACTGTGTTTGCTGACGCAACCCCCACTGGTTGGGGCATTGCCA
CCACCTGTCAGCTCCTTTCCGGGACTTTCGCTTTCCCCCTCCCTATTGCCACGGCGGAACTCATCGCCGC
CTGCCTTGCCCGCTGCTGGACAGGGGCTCGGCTGTTGGGCACTGACAATTCCGTGGTGTTGTCGGGGAAG
CTGACGTCCTTTCCATGGCTGCTCGCCTGTGTTGCCACCTGGATTCTGCGCGGGACGTCCTTCTGCTACG
TCCCTTCGGCCCTCAATCCAGCGGACCTTCCTTCCCGCGGCCTGCTGCCGGCTCTGCGGCCTCTTCCGCG
TCTTCGCCTTCGCCCTCAGACGAGTCGGATCTCCCTTTGGGCCGCCTCCCCGCCTGGAATTAATTCTGCA
GTCGAGACCTAGAAAAACATGGAGCAATCACAAGTAGCAATACAGCAGCTACCAATGCTGATTGTGCCTG
GCTAGAAGCACAAGAGGAGGAGGAGGTGGGTTTTCCAGTCACACCTCAGGTACCTTTAAGACCAATGACT
TACAAGGCAGCTGTAGATCTTAGCCACTTTTTAAAAGAAAAGGGGGGACTGGAAGGGCTAATTCACTCCC
AACGAAGACAAGATCTGCTTTTTGCTTGTACTGGGTCTCTCTGGTTAGACCAGATCTGAGCCTGGGAGCT
CTCTGGCTAACTAGGGAACCCACTGCTTAAGCCTCAATAAAGCTTGCCTTGAGTGCTTCAAGTAGTGTGT
GCCCGTCTGTTGTGTGACTCTGGTAACTAGAGATCCCTCAGACCCTTTTAGTCAGTGTGGAAAATCTCTA
GCAGTAGTAGTTCATGTCATCTTATTATTCAGTATTTATAACTTGCAAAGAAATGAATATCAGAGAGTGA
GAGGAACTTGTTTATTGCAGCTTATAATGGTTACAAATAAAGCAATAGCATCACAAATTTCACAAATAAA
GCATTTTTTTCACTGCATTCTAGTTGTGGTTTGTCCAAACTCATCAATGTATCTTATCATGTCTGGCTCT
AGCTATCCCGCCCCTAACTCCGCCCATCCCGCCCCTAACTCCGCCCAGTTCCGCCCATTCTCCGCCCCAT
GGCTGACTAATTTTTTTTATTTATGCAGAGGCCGAGGCCGCCTCGGCCTCTGAGCTATTCCAGAAGTAGT
GAGGAGGCTTTTTTGGAGGCCTAGGGACGTACCCAATTCGCCCTATAGTGAGTCGTATTACGCGCGCTCA
CTGGCCGTCGTTTTACAACGTCGTGACTGGGAAAACCCTGGCGTTACCCAACTTAATCGCCTTGCAGCAC
ATCCCCCTTTCGCCAGCTGGCGTAATAGCGAAGAGGCCCGCACCGATCGCCCTTCCCAACAGTTGCGCAG
CCTGAATGGCGAATGGG
[124 nt withheld, positions 7928-8051]
C
[91 nt withheld, positions 8053-8143]
A
[49 nt withheld, positions 8145-8193]
CCTTTGACGTTGGAGTCCACGTTCTTT
[37 nt withheld, positions 8221-8257]
ACCCTATCTCGGTCTATTCTTTTGATTTATAAGGGATTTTGCCGATTTCGGCCTATTGGTTAAAAAATGA
GCTGATTTAACAAAAATTTAACGCGAATTTTAACAAAATATTAACGCTTACAATTTAGGTGGCACTTTTC
GGGGAAATGTGCGCGGAACCCCTATTTGTTTATTTTTCTAAATACATTCAAATATGTATCCGCTCATGAG
ACAATAACCCTGATAAATGCTTCAATAATATTGAAAAAGGAAGAGTATGAGTATTCAACATTTCCGTGTC
GCCCTTATTCCCTTTTTTGCGGCATTTTGCCTTCCTGTTTTTGCTCACCCAGAAACGCTGGTGAAAGTAA
AAGATGCTGAAGATCAGTTGGGTGCACGAGTGGGTTACATCGAACTGGATCTCAACAGCGGTAAGATCCT
TGAGAGTTTTCGCCCCGAAGAACGTTTTCCAATGATGAGCACTTTTAAAGTTCTGCTATGTGGCGCGGTA
TTATCCCGTATTGACGCCGGGCAAGAGCAACTCGGTCGCCGCATACACTATTCTCAGAATGACTTGGTTG
AGTACTCACCAGTCACAGAAAAGCATCTTACGGATGGCATGACAGTAAGAGAATTATGCAGTGCTGCCAT
AACCATGAGTGATAACACTGCGGCCAACTTACTTCTGACAACGATCGGAGGACCGAAGGAGCTAACCGCT
TTTTTGCACAACATGGGGGATCATGTAACTCGCCTTGATCGTTGGGAACCGGAGCTGAATGAAGCCATAC
CAAACGACGAGCGTGACACCACGATGCCTGTAGCAATGGCAACAACGTTGCGCAAACTATTAACTGGCGA
ACTACTTACTCTAGCTTCCCGGCAACAATTAATAGACTGGATGGAGGCGGATAAAGTTGCAGGACCACTT
CTGCGCTCGGCCCTTCCGGCTGGCTGGTTTATTGCTGATAAATCTGGAGCCGGTGAGCGTGGGTCTCGCG
GTATCATTGCAGCACTGGGGCCAGATGGTAAGCCCTCCCGTATCGTAGTTATCTACACGACGGGGAGTCA
GGCAACTATGGATGAACGAAATAGACAGATCGCTGAGATAGGTGCCTCACTGATTAAGCATTGGTAACTG
TCAGACCAAGTTTACTCATATATACTTTAGATTGATTTAAAACTTCATTTTTAATTTAAAAGGATCTAGG
TGAAGATCCTTTTTGATAATCTCATGACCAAAATCCCTTAACGTGAGTTTTCGTTCCACTGAGCGTCAGA
CCCCGTAGAAAAGATCAAAGGATCTTCTTGAGATCCTTTTTTTCTGCGCGTAATCTGCTGCTTGCAAACA
AAAAAACCACCGCTACCAGCGGTGGTTTGTTTGCCGGATCAAGAGCTACCAACTCTTTTTCCGAAGGTAA
CTGGCTTCAGCAGAGCGCAGATACCAAATACTGTTCTTCTAGTGTAGCCGTAGTTAGGCCACCACTTCAA
GAACTCTGTAGCACCGCCTACATACCTCGCTCTGCTAATCCTGTTACCAGTGGCTGCTGCCAGTGGCGAT
AAGTCGTGTCTTACCGGGTTGGACTCAAGACGATAGTTACCGGATAAGGCGCAGCGGTCGGGCTGAACGG
GGGGTTCGTGCACACAGCCCAGCTTGGAGCGAACGACCTACACCGAACTGAGATACCTACAGCGTGAGCT
ATGAGAAAGCGCCACGCTTCCCGAAGGGAGAAAGGCGGACAGGTATCCGGTAAGCGGCAGGGTCGGAACA
GGAGAGCGCACGAGGGAGCTTCCAGGGGGAAACGCCTGGTATCTTTATAGTCCTGTCGGGTTTCGCCACC
TCTGACTTGAGCGTCGATTTTTGTGATGCTCGTCAGGGGGGCGGAGCCTATGGAAAAACGCCAGCAACGC
GGCCTTTTTACGGTTCCTGGCCTTTTGCTGGCCTTTTGCTCACATGTTCTTTCCTGCGTTATCCCCTGAT
TCTGTGGATAACCGTATTACCGCCTTTGAGTGAGCTGATACCGCTCGCCGCAGCCG
Features (pLannotate 1.2.2; 32 found; start..end, strand, type, name):
      1..41      +  rep_origin     RSF ori (fragment): Plasmids containing the RSF 1030 origin of replication can be propagated in E. coli cells that contain additional plasmids with compatible origins.
     43..135     +  CDS            lacI (fragment): lac repressor; lacI; The lac repressor binds to the lac operator to inhibit transcription in E. coli. This inhibition can be relieved by adding lactose or isopropyl-β-D-thiogalactopyranoside (IPTG).
    148..169     +  protein_bind   CAP binding site: CAP binding activates transcription in the presence of cAMP. E. coli catabolite activator protein
    184..214     +  promoter       lac promoter: promoter for the E. coli lac operon
    222..238     +  protein_bind   lac operator: The lac repressor binds to the lac operator to inhibit transcription in E. coli. This inhibition can be relieved by adding lactose or isopropyl-β-D-thiogalactopyranoside (IPTG). lac repressor encoded by lacI
    283..301     +  promoter       T3 promoter: promoter for bacteriophage T3 RNA polymerase
    329..555     +  promoter       RSV promoter: Rous sarcoma virus enhancer/promoter
    556..736     +  LTR            5' LTR (truncated): truncated 5' long terminal repeat (LTR) from HIV-1
    783..908     +  misc_feature   HIV-1 Ψ: packaging signal of human immunodeficiency virus type 1
    892..1255    +  CDS            HIV-1 gag (fragment): gag protein from human immunodeficiency virus 1; gag
   1401..1634    +  misc_feature   RRE: The Rev response element (RRE) of HIV-1 allows for Rev-dependent mRNA export from the nucleus to the cytoplasm.
   2011..2111    +  CDS            Rev (fragment): human immunodeficiency virus 1 (HIV-1) Rev protein; rev; enhances nuclear export of unspliced and incompletely spliced viral mRNAs
   2130..2247    +  misc_feature   cPPT/CTS: central polypurine tract and central termination sequence of HIV-1
   2263..2641    +  promoter       TRE3G promoter: 3rd-generation Tet-responsive promoter that can be activated by binding of Tet-On® 3G
   2665..3384    +  CDS            EGFP: the original enhanced GFP (Yang et al., 1996) mammalian codon-optimized
   3620..3747    +  ncRNA          3' miR-30a: sequence downstream of the 71-nt precursor of the human miR-30a microRNA (Zeng et al., 2002) miRNA
   3772..4271    +  promoter       PGK promoter: mouse phosphoglycerate kinase 1 promoter
   4292..4891    +  CDS            PuroR: puromycin N-acetyltransferase; pac from Streptomyces alboniger; confers resistance to puromycin
   5057..5519    +  misc_feature   IRES: internal ribosome entry site (IRES) of the encephalomyocarditis virus (EMCV)
   5542..6230    +  CDS            rtTA3 (fragment): reverse tetracycline transactivator 3 activates expression from Tet-responsive promoters in the presence of doxycycline
   6160..6270    +  CDS            VP48: 3 tandem repeats of the minimal activation domain of herpes simplex virus VP16 (Cheng et al., 2013)
   6325..6913    +  misc_feature   WPRE: woodchuck hepatitis virus posttranscriptional regulatory element
   6930..7118    +  CDS            nef (fragment): NEF_HV1Z2 - Experimental evidence at protein level: Swiss-Prot protein existence level 1. Extracellular Nef protein targets CD4(+) T-lymphocytes for apoptosis by interacting with CXCR4 surface receptors. From Human immunodeficiency virus type 1 group M subtype D (isolate Z2/CDC-Z34) (HIV-1).
   7120..7353    +  LTR            3' LTR (ΔU3): self-inactivating 3' long terminal repeat (LTR) from HIV-1
   7425..7546    +  polyA_signal   SV40 poly(A) signal: SV40 polyadenylation signal
   7586..7721    +  rep_origin     SV40 ori: SV40 origin of replication
   7742..7760    -  promoter       T7 promoter: promoter for bacteriophage T7 RNA polymerase
   7768..7923    +  CDS            lacZα (fragment): LacZα fragment of β-galactosidase; lacZ fragment
   7928..8356    +  rep_origin     f1 ori (sequence partly withheld): f1 bacteriophage origin of replication; arrow indicates direction of (+) strand synthesis
   8409..8513    +  promoter       AmpR promoter: bla
   8514..9374    +  CDS            AmpR: β-lactamase; bla; confers resistance to ampicillin, carbenicillin, and related antibiotics
   9545..10133   +  rep_origin     ori: high-copy-number ColE1/pMB1/pBR322/pUC origin of replication
