[The description below was written by a language model from this plasmid's Addgene catalogue record and pLannotate feature annotations shown in this document.]
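Description:
LT3GEPIR-NEK7shRNA1 is an all-in-one, doxycycline-inducible lentiviral shRNA vector built on the LT3GEPIR backbone and designed to knock down human NEK7. It is propagated in E. coli as a high-copy plasmid through a ColE1/pUC-type origin with ampicillin resistance (AmpR); an f1 origin and an SV40 origin are also annotated, along with small backbone remnants (lac promoter/operator, lacZα and lacI fragments, T3 and T7 promoters). The viral portion has a third-generation, self-inactivating layout. An RSV promoter drives a truncated HIV-1 5' LTR, followed by the Ψ packaging signal, RRE and cPPT/CTS. A WPRE and a ΔU3 3' LTR sit at the far end, followed by an SV40 polyadenylation signal.

The payload consists of two expression units. The TRE3G Tet-responsive promoter drives EGFP, and the roughly 125 bp NEK7 shRNA insert lies downstream of it, cloned between XhoI and EcoRI sites that remain intact. The feature table annotates a 3' miR-30a flanking sequence just after this position, which indicates that the shRNA is embedded in a microRNA-type scaffold in the 3' region of the EGFP transcript. The hairpin itself and any 5' flank are not separately annotated. EGFP fluorescence should therefore report expression of the shRNA-bearing transcript. The second unit uses the constitutive mouse PGK promoter to express puromycin N-acetyltransferase and, via an EMCV IRES, the reverse tetracycline transactivator rtTA3. Transduced cells can thus be selected with puromycin and already carry the transactivator, so adding doxycycline switches on TRE3G and allows inducible NEK7 knockdown from a single vector.
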