Addgene plasmid #220550: LT3GEPIR-NEK7shRNA1
Purpose: To inducibly knockdown NEK7 expression
Depositing lab: Sean Lee. Depositing organization: Tulane University.
Backbone
  Vector backbone: LT3GEPIR
  Backbone manufacturer: Dr. Johannes Zuber
  Vector type: Lentiviral
  Selectable markers: Puromycin
Growth in bacteria
  Bacterial resistance: Ampicillin, 100 μg/mL
  Growth temperature: 37°C
  Growth strain: NEB Stable
  Copy number: High Copy
Gene/Insert
  Gene/Insert name: NEK7 shRNA1
  gRNA/shRNA sequence: GCGGACAATTTAGTGAAGTTT
  Species: H. sapiens (human)
  Insert size (bp): 125
  Entrez Gene: NEK7
  Promoter: TRE3G (TetOP) promoter
  Cloning method: Restriction Enzyme; 5′ cloning site XhoI (not destroyed); 3′ cloning site EcoRI (not destroyed)
  Sequencing primers: 5′ TGTTTGAATGAGGCTTCAGTAC; 3′ CAGCGGGGCTGCTAAAGCGCATGC
Terms and licenses: Academic/Nonprofit Terms; Industry Terms: Not Available to Industry
How to cite: LT3GEPIR-NEK7shRNA1 was a gift from Sean Lee (Addgene plasmid # 220550 ; http://n2t.net/addgene:220550 ; RRID:Addgene_220550)
